>Addgene plasmid #184955 | pSLS.601 | addgene full sequence | sequence record 376707 | Addgene NGS Result
GGGGAATTGTGAGCGGATAACAATTCCCCATTTAACTATGATAAGATTCCGTATGCGCACCCTTAGCGAG
AGGTTTATCATTAAGGTCAACCTCTGGATGTTGTTTCGGCATCCTGCATTGAATCTGAGTTACAAGCTGT
TTGTCGCCAGTCAGACTGGCGACAACCCGTTTTTTCTGACGTAAGGGTGCGCAACTTTCATGAAATCCGC
TGCATCACCTAGCATAACCCCTTGGGGCCTCTAAACGGGTCTTGAGGGGTTTTTTGAAGTGGCACTTTTC
GGGGAAATGTGCGCGGAACCCCTATTTGTTTATTTTTCTAAATACATTCAAATATGTATCCGCTCATGAA
TTAATTCTTAGAAAAACTCATCGAGCATCAAATGAAACTGCAATTTATTCATATCAGGATTATCAATACC
ATATTTTTGAAAAAGCCGTTTCTGTAATGAAGGAGAAAACTCACCGAGGCAGTTCCATAGGATGGCAAGA
TCCTGGTATCGGTCTGCGATTCCGACTCGTCCAACATCAATACAACCTATTAATTTCCCCTCGTCAAAAA
TAAGGTTATCAAGTGAGAAATCACCATGAGTGACGACTGAATCCGGTGAGAATGGCAAAAGTTTATGCAT
TTCTTTCCAGACTTGTTCAACAGGCCAGCCATTACGCTCGTCATCAAAATCACTCGCATCAACCAAACCG
TTATTCATTCGTGATTGCGCCTGAGCGAGACGAAATACGCGGTCGCTGTTAAAAGGACAATTACAAACAG
GAATCGAATGCAACCGGCGCAGGAACACTGCCAGCGCATCAACAATATTTTCACCTGAATCAGGATATTC
TTCTAATACCTGGAATGCTGTTTTCCCGGGGATCGCAGTGGTGAGTAACCATGCATCATCAGGAGTACGG
ATAAAATGCTTGATGGTCGGAAGAGGCATAAATTCCGTCAGCCAGTTTAGTCTGACCATCTCATCTGTAA
CATCATTGGCAACGCTACCTTTGCCATGTTTCAGAAACAACTCTGGCGCATCGGGCTTCCCATACAATCG
ATAGATTGTCGCACCTGATTGCCCGACATTATCGCGAGCCCATTTATACCCATATAAATCAGCATCCATG
TTGGAATTTAATCGCGGCCTAGAGCAAGACGTTTCCCGTTGAATATGGCTCATACTCTTCCTTTTTCAAT
ATTATTGAAGCATTTATCAGGGTTATTGTCTCATGAGCGGATACATATTTGAATGTATTTAGAAAAATAA
ACAAATAGGCATGCAGCGCTCTTCCGCTTCCTCGCTCACTGACTCGCTACGCTCGGTCGTTCGACTGCGG
CGAGCGGTGTCAGCTCACTCAAAAGCGGTAATACGGTTATCCACAGAATCAGGGGATAAAGCCGGAAAGA
ACATGTGAGCAAAAAGCAAAGCACCGGAAGAAGCCAACGCCGCAGGCGTTTTTCCATAGGCTCCGCCCCC
CTGACGAGCATCACAAAAATCGACGCTCAAGCCAGAGGTGGCGAAACCCGACAGGACTATAAAGATACCA
GGCGTTTCCCCCTGGAAGCTCCCTCGTGCGCTCTCCTGTTCCGACCCTGCCGCTTACCGGATACATGTCC
GCCTTTCTCCCTTCGGGAAGCGTGGCGCTTTCTCATAGCTCACGCTGTTGGTATCTCAGTTCGGTGTAGG
TCGTTCGCTCCAAGCTGGGCTGTGTGCACGAACCCCCCGTTCAGCCCGACCGCTGCGCCTTATCCGGTAA
CTATCGTCTTGAGTCCAACCCGGTAAGACACGACTTATCGCCACTGGCAGCAGCCATTGGTAACTGATTT
AGAGGACTTTGTCTTGAAGTTATGCACCTGTTAAGGCTAAACTGAAAGAACAGATTTTGGTGAGTGCGGT
CCTCCAACCCACTTACCTTGGTTCAAAGAGTTGGTAGCTCAGCGAACCTTGAGAAAACCACCGTTGGTAG
CGGTGGTTTTTCTTTATTTATGAGATGATGAATCAATCGGTCTATCAAGTCAACGAACAGCTATTCCGTT
ACTCTAGATTTCAGTGCAATTTATCTCTTCAAATGTAGCACCTGAAGTCAGCCCCATACGATATAAGTTG
TAATTCTCATGTTAGTCATGCCCCGCGCCCACCGGAAGGAGCTGACTGGGTTGAAGGCTCTCAAGGGCAT
CGGTCGAGATCCCGGTGCCTAATGAGTGAGCTAACTTACATTAATTGCGTTGCGCTCACTGCCCGCTTTC
CAGTCGGGAAACCTGTCGTGCCAGCTGCATTAATGAATCGGCCAACGCGCGGGGAGAGGCGGTTTGCGTA
TTGGGCGCCAGGGTGGTTTTTCTTTTCACCAGTGAGACGGGCAACAGCTGATTGCCCTTCACCGCCTGGC
CCTGAGAGAGTTGCAGCAAGCGGTCCACGCTGGTTTGCCCCAGCAGGCGAAAATCCTGTTTGATGGTGGT
TAACGGCGGGATATAACATGAGCTGTCTTCGGTATCGTCGTATCCCACTACCGAGATGTCCGCACCAACG
CGCAGCCCGGACTCGGTAATGGCGCGCATTGCGCCCAGCGCCATCTGATCGTTGGCAACCAGCATCGCAG
TGGGAACGATGCCCTCATTCAGCATTTGCATGGTTTGTTGAAAACCGGACATGGCACTCCAGTCGCCTTC
CCGTTCCGCTATCGGCTGAATTTGATTGCGAGTGAGATATTTATGCCAGCCAGCCAGACGCAGACGCGCC
GAGACAGAACTTAATGGGCCCGCTAACAGCGCGATTTGCTTGTGACCCAATGCGACCAGATGCTCCACGC
CCAGTCGCGTACCGTCTTCATGGGAGAAAATAATACTGTTGATGGGTGTCTGGTCAGAGACATCAAGAAA
TAACGCCGGAACATTAGTGCGGGCAGCTTCCACAGCAATGGCATCCTGGTCATCCAGCGGATAGTTAATG
ATCAGCCCACTGACGCGTTGCGCGAGAAGATTGTGCACCACCGCTTTACAGGCTTCGACGCCGCTTCGTT
CTACCATCGACACCACCACGCTGGCACCCAGTTGATCGGCGCGAGATTTAATCGCCGCGACAATTTGCGA
CGGCGCGTGCAGGGCCAGACTGGAGGTGGCAACGCCAATCAGCAACGACTGTTTGCCCGCCAGTTGTTGT
GCCACGCGGTTGGGAATGTAATTCAGCTCCGCCATCGCCGCTTCCACTTTTTCCCGCGTTTTCGCAGAAA
CGTGGCTGGCCTGGTTCACCACGCGGGAAACGGTCTGATAAGAGACACCGGCATACTCTGCGACATCGTA
TAACGTTACTGGTTTCACATTCACCACCCTGAATTGACTCTCTTCCGGGCGCTATCATGCCATACCGCGA
AAGGTTTTGCGCCATTCGATGGTGTCCGGGATCTCGACGCTCTCCCTTATGCGACTCCTGCATTAGGAAA
TTAATACGACTCACTATA
Features (pLannotate 1.2.2; 12 found; start..end, strand, type, name):
      3..27      +  protein_bind   lac operator: The lac repressor binds to the lac operator to inhibit transcription in E. coli. This inhibition can be relieved by adding lactose or isopropyl-β-D-thiogalactopyranoside (IPTG). lac repressor encoded by lacI
    219..266     +  terminator     T7 terminator: transcription terminator for bacteriophage T7 RNA polymerase
    292..349     +  promoter       AmpR promoter (fragment): bla
    358..1173    -  CDS            KanR: aminoglycoside phosphotransferase; aph(3')-Ia; confers resistance to kanamycin in bacteria or G418 (Geneticin®) in eukaryotes
   1174..1265    -  promoter       AmpR promoter: bla
   1281..2030    -  rep_origin     RSF ori: Plasmids containing the RSF 1030 origin of replication can be propagated in E. coli cells that contain additional plasmids with compatible origins.
   2113..2177    -  CDS            TcR (fragment): tetracycline efflux protein; tet; confers resistance to tetracycline
   2192..2213    -  protein_bind   CAP binding site: CAP binding activates transcription in the presence of cAMP. E. coli catabolite activator protein
   2226..3308    -  CDS            lacI: lac repressor; lacI; The lac repressor binds to the lac operator to inhibit transcription in E. coli. This inhibition can be relieved by adding lactose or isopropyl-β-D-thiogalactopyranoside (IPTG).
   3309..3386    -  promoter       lacI promoter: lacI
   3394..3429    -  CDS            TcR (fragment): tetracycline efflux protein; tet; confers resistance to tetracycline
   3432..2       +  promoter       T7 promoter (across the origin): promoter for bacteriophage T7 RNA polymerase
