[The description below was written by a language model from this plasmid's Addgene catalogue record and pLannotate feature annotations shown in this document.]
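Description:
pSLS.601 is a bacterial expression plasmid built on the pRSFDUET-1 backbone and used to express variants of the non-coding RNA (ncRNA) of the E. coli retron Eco1. It replicates from the RSF1030 origin, which is compatible with other common origin types, so it can be maintained in the same E. coli cell as additional plasmids. The record lists it as high copy, and selection is by kanamycin through an aph(3')-Ia aminoglycoside phosphotransferase gene driven by a bla-type promoter. The sequenced record is small, about 3.4 kb.

The payload sits in a single T7/lac expression unit: a T7 promoter spanning the sequence origin, immediately followed by a lac operator, then an unannotated stretch of roughly 190 nt, and finally a T7 terminator. That unannotated interval is presumably where the Eco1 ncRNA variant resides, although the feature table does not label it. A lacI gene with its own promoter supplies the lac repressor, so transcription stays repressed until IPTG or lactose is added, and it also requires a host that provides T7 RNA polymerase. The short TcR fragments, the CAP binding site and the partial AmpR promoter appear to be backbone remnants picked up by automated annotation rather than functional parts.

In a retron system the ncRNA is the template that a retron reverse transcriptase partially copies into multicopy single-stranded DNA. No reverse transcriptase is annotated here, so it would have to be supplied separately. The entry represents a library whose members carry ncRNA mutations described only in the associated manuscript, and the deposited sequence reflects one sequencing result. The associated work concerns genome editing with retron-derived DNA.
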