Addgene plasmid #184955: pSLS.601
Purpose: Express -Eco1 ncRNA library variants
Depositing lab: Seth Shipman. Depositing organization: J. David Gladstone Institutes. Publication: Precise genome editing across kingdoms of life using retron-derived DNA. Lopez SC, Crawford KD, Lear SK, Bhattarai-Kline S, Shipman SL. Nat Chem Biol. 2022 Feb;18(2):199-206. doi: 10.1038/s41589-021-00927-y. Epub 2021 Dec 23. PubMed 34949838.
Backbone
  Vector backbone: pRSFDUET-1
  Vector type: Bacterial Expression
Growth in bacteria
  Bacterial resistance: Kanamycin, 50 μg/mL
  Growth temperature: 37°C
  Growth strain: DH5alpha
  Copy number: High Copy
Gene/Insert
  Gene/Insert name: Eco1 ncRNA (variants)
  Species: E. coli
  Mutation: Library members with mutations described in manuscript
  Promoter: T7/lac
  Cloning method: Unknown
Terms and licenses: Academic/Nonprofit Terms; Industry Terms: Not Available to Industry
How to cite: pSLS.601 was a gift from Seth Shipman (Addgene plasmid # 184955 ; http://n2t.net/addgene:184955 ; RRID:Addgene_184955)
